Addgene plasmid #148134: pT7-EGFP-C1-HseIF4E-F47AH78AI79A_Z
Purpose: Mammalian Expression of HseIF4E-F47AH78AI79A
Depositing lab: Elisa Izaurralde. Depositing organization: Max Planck Institute for Developmental Biology.
Backbone
  Vector backbone: Unknown
  Vector type: Mammalian Expression
Growth in bacteria
  Bacterial resistance: Kanamycin, 50 μg/mL
  Growth temperature: 37°C
  Growth strain: DH5alpha
  Copy number: High Copy
Gene/Insert
  Gene/Insert name: HseIF4E-F47AH78AI79A
  Species: H. sapiens (human)
  Entrez Gene: EIF4E (a.k.a. AUTS19, CBP, EIF4E1, EIF4EL1, EIF4F, eIF-4E)
  Cloning method: Unknown
Terms and licenses: Academic/Nonprofit Terms; Industry Terms: Not Available to Industry
Depositor comments: sequence according to the sequence of isoform1 given by NCBI: NM_001968.3 Plasmids from this collection were made available to the research community and donated after the lab closed. Please note that the sequence provided by the depositing laboratory may be theoretical/predicted or based on Sanger sequencing results. There may be discrepancies between sequencing results obtained by Addgene and the depositor sequence. If an Addgene verified sequence is not available, please contact before placing your order to request that our lab fully sequence the plasmid.
How to cite: pT7-EGFP-C1-HseIF4E-F47AH78AI79A_Z was a gift from Elisa Izaurralde (Addgene plasmid # 148134 ; http://n2t.net/addgene:148134 ; RRID:Addgene_148134)
