[The description below was written by a language model from this plasmid's Addgene catalogue record and pLannotate feature annotations shown in this document.]
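Description:
pT7-EGFP-C1-HseIF4E-F47AH78AI79A_Z is a 5,419-nt mammalian expression plasmid encoding human eIF4E (EIF4E, isoform 1) carrying three alanine substitutions, F47A, H78A and I79A, fused to the C-terminus of EGFP. The catalogue lists the backbone as unknown, although the name and the feature layout are consistent with an EGFP-C1-type vector into which a T7 promoter has been added. The fusion is driven by the human cytomegalovirus immediate early enhancer and promoter. The T7 promoter lies between the CMV promoter and the EGFP start, so the same open reading frame could in principle also be transcribed by T7 RNA polymerase. EGFP is followed by a short remnant of the multiple cloning site that acts as a linker, then the eIF4E coding sequence, and the transcript ends at an SV40 polyadenylation signal.

The plasmid is propagated in E. coli at high copy through a ColE1/pUC-type origin, and it also carries an f1 phage origin. A single NeoR/KanR (Tn5 aminoglycoside phosphotransferase) gene sits behind tandem bacterial (bla) and SV40 early promoters and ends in an HSV TK poly(A) signal. It gives kanamycin resistance in bacteria and permits G418 selection in mammalian cells. Several short annotated fragments (HIV-1 LTR, SV40 large T antigen, ble, bGH poly(A)) appear to be partial sequence matches rather than functional elements.

eIF4E binds the 7-methylguanosine mRNA cap during translation initiation. The record gives the purpose only as mammalian expression of this mutant and does not say what the three substitutions are meant to disrupt. The EGFP tag allows the protein to be visualised or detected in transfected cells. The depositor notes that the supplied sequence may be theoretical or based on Sanger sequencing.
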