Features (pLannotate 1.2.2; 17 found; start..end, strand, type, name):
     61..364     +  enhancer       CMV enhancer: human cytomegalovirus immediate early enhancer
    365..568     +  promoter       CMV promoter: human cytomegalovirus (CMV) immediate early promoter
    564..597     +  LTR            5' LTR (truncated) (fragment): truncated 5' long terminal repeat (LTR) from HIV-1
    613..631     +  promoter       T7 promoter: promoter for bacteriophage T7 RNA polymerase
    665..1381    +  CDS            EGFP: EGFP is a basic (constitutively fluorescent) green fluorescent protein published in 1996, derived from Aequorea victoria. It is reported to be a rapidly-maturing weak dimer with moderate acid sensitivity.
   1382..1420    +  misc_feature   MCS (fragment): multiple cloning site
   1421..2071    +  CDS            EIF4E: IF4E_HUMAN - Also known as EIF4EL1, EIF4F. Experimental evidence at protein level: Swiss-Prot protein existence level 1. Recognizes and binds the 7-methylguanosine-containing mRNA cap during an early step in the initiation of protein synthesis and facilitates ribosome binding by inducing the unwinding of the mRNAs secondary structures (PubMed:16271312, PubMed:22578813). In addition to its role in translation initiation, also acts as a regulator of translation and stability in the cytoplasm (PubMed:24335285). Component of the CYFIP1-EIF4E-FMR1 complex which binds to the mRNA cap and mediates tr
   2100..2184    +  CDS            large T antigen (fragment): large T antigen from SV40 (simian virus 40)
   2207..2328    +  polyA_signal   SV40 poly(A) signal: SV40 polyadenylation signal
   2362..2790    -  rep_origin     f1 ori (sequence partly withheld): f1 bacteriophage origin of replication; arrow indicates direction of (+) strand synthesis
   2817..2921    +  promoter       AmpR promoter: bla
   2923..3280    +  promoter       SV40 promoter: SV40 enhancer and early promoter
   3315..4109    +  CDS            NeoR/KanR: aminoglycoside phosphotransferase from Tn5; aph(3')-II (or nptII); confers resistance to neomycin, kanamycin, and G418 (Geneticin®)
   4130..4282    +  CDS            ble (fragment): BLE_KLEPN - Experimental evidence at protein level: Swiss-Prot protein existence level 1. Binding protein with a strong affinity to the bleomycin family of antibiotics. Binds to CL990; an antimitotic-antibiotic compound. From Klebsiella pneumoniae.
   4341..4388    +  polyA_signal   HSV TK poly(A) signal: herpes simplex virus thymidine kinase polyadenylation signal (Cole and Stacy, 1985)
   4479..4495    -  polyA_signal   bGH poly(A) signal (fragment): bovine growth hormone polyadenylation signal
   4717..5305    +  rep_origin     ori: high-copy-number ColE1/pMB1/pBR322/pUC origin of replication
>Addgene plasmid #148134 | pT7-EGFP-C1-HseIF4E-F47AH78AI79A_Z | depositor full sequence | sequence record 290582 | Full Sequence
TAGTTATTAATAGTAATCAATTACGGGGTCATTAGTTCATAGCCCATATATGGAGTTCCGCGTTACATAA
CTTACGGTAAATGGCCCGCCTGGCTGACCGCCCAACGACCCCCGCCCATTGACGTCAATAATGACGTATG
TTCCCATAGTAACGCCAATAGGGACTTTCCATTGACGTCAATGGGTGGAGTATTTACGGTAAACTGCCCA
CTTGGCAGTACATCAAGTGTATCATATGCCAAGTACGCCCCCTATTGACGTCAATGACGGTAAATGGCCC
GCCTGGCATTATGCCCAGTACATGACCTTATGGGACTTTCCTACTTGGCAGTACATCTACGTATTAGTCA
TCGCTATTACCATGGTGATGCGGTTTTGGCAGTACATCAATGGGCGTGGATAGCGGTTTGACTCACGGGG
ATTTCCAAGTCTCCACCCCATTGACGTCAATGGGAGTTTGTTTTGGCACCAAAATCAACGGGACTTTCCA
AAATGTCGTAACAACTCCGCCCCATTGACGCAAATGGGCGGTAGGCGTGTACGGTGGGAGGTCTATATAA
GCAGAGCTCTCTGGCTAACTAGAGAACCCACTGCTTACTGGCTTATCGAAATTAATACGACTCACTATAG
GGAGACCCAAGCTCTAGCGCTACCGGTCGCCACCATGGTGAGCAAGGGCGAGGAGCTGTTCACCGGGGTG
GTGCCCATCCTGGTCGAGCTGGACGGCGACGTAAACGGCCACAAGTTCAGCGTGTCCGGCGAGGGCGAGG
GCGATGCCACCTACGGCAAGCTGACCCTGAAGTTCATCTGCACCACCGGCAAGCTGCCCGTGCCCTGGCC
CACCCTCGTGACCACCCTGACCTACGGCGTGCAGTGCTTCAGCCGCTACCCCGACCACATGAAGCAGCAC
GACTTCTTCAAGTCCGCCATGCCCGAAGGCTACGTCCAGGAGCGCACCATCTTCTTCAAGGACGACGGCA
ACTACAAGACCCGCGCCGAGGTGAAGTTCGAGGGCGACACCCTGGTGAACCGCATCGAGCTGAAGGGCAT
CGACTTCAAGGAGGACGGCAACATCCTGGGGCACAAGCTGGAGTACAACTACAACAGCCACAACGTCTAT
ATCATGGCCGACAAGCAGAAGAACGGCATCAAGGTGAACTTCAAGATCCGCCACAACATCGAGGACGGCA
GCGTGCAGCTCGCCGACCACTACCAGCAGAACACCCCCATCGGCGACGGCCCCGTGCTGCTGCCCGACAA
CCACTACCTGAGCACCCAGTCCGCCCTGAGCAAAGACCCCAACGAGAAGCGCGATCACATGGTCCTGCTG
GAGTTCGTGACCGCCGCCGGGATCACTCTCGGCATGGACGAGCTGTACAAGTCCGGACTCAGATCTCGAG
CTCAAGCTTCGAATTCTGCAATGGCGACTGTCGAACCGGAAACCACCCCTACTCCTAATCCCCCGACTAC
AGAAGAGGAGAAAACGGAATCTAATCAGGAGGTTGCTAACCCAGAACACTATATTAAACATCCCCTACAG
AACAGATGGGCACTCTGGGCTTTTAAAAATGATAAAAGCAAAACTTGGCAAGCAAACCTGCGGCTGATCT
CCAAGTTTGATACTGTTGAAGACTTTTGGGCTCTGTACAACGCTGCCCAGTTGTCTAGTAATTTAATGCC
TGGCTGTGACTACTCACTTTTTAAGGATGGTATTGAGCCTATGTGGGAAGATGAGAAAAACAAACGGGGA
GGACGATGGCTAATTACATTGAACAAACAGCAGAGACGAAGTGACCTCGATCGCTTTTGGCTAGAGACAC
TTCTGTGCCTTATTGGAGAATCTTTTGATGACTACAGTGATGATGTATGTGGCGCTGTTGTTAATGTTAG
AGCTAAAGGTGATAAGATAGCAATATGGACTACTGAATGTGAAAACAGAGAAGCTGTTACACATATAGGG
AGGGTATACAAGGAAAGGTTAGGACTTCCTCCAAAGATAGTGATTGGTTATCAGTCCCACGCAGACACAG
CTACTAAGAGCGGCTCCACCACTAAAAATAGGTTTGTTGTTTAACCGGGATCCACCGGATCTAGATAACT
GATCATAATCAGCCATACCACATTTGTAGAGGTTTTACTTGCTTTAAAAAACCTCCCACACCTCCCCCTG
AACCTGAAACATAAAATGAATGCAATTGTTGTTGTTAACTTGTTTATTGCAGCTTATAATGGTTACAAAT
AAAGCAATAGCATCACAAATTTCACAAATAAAGCATTTTTTTCACTGCATTCTAGTTGTGGTTTGTCCAA
ACTCATCAATGTATCTTAACGCGTAAATTGTAAGCGTTAATATTTTGTTAAAATTCGCGTTAAATTTTTG
TTAAATCAGCTCATTTTTTAACCAATAGGCCGAAATCGGCAAAATCCCTTATAAATCAAAAGAATAGACC
GAGATAGGGT
[37 nt withheld, positions 2461-2497]
AAAGAACGTGGACTCCAACGTCAAAGG
[49 nt withheld, positions 2525-2573]
T
[91 nt withheld, positions 2575-2665]
G
[124 nt withheld, positions 2667-2790]
CAGGTGGCACTTTTCGGGGAAATGTGCGCGGAACCCCTATTTGTTTATTTTTCTAAATACATTCAAATAT
GTATCCGCTCATGAGACAATAACCCTGATAAATGCTTCAATAATATTGAAAAAGGAAGAGTCCTGAGGCG
GAAAGAACCAGCTGTGGAATGTGTGTCAGTTAGGGTGTGGAAAGTCCCCAGGCTCCCCAGCAGGCAGAAG
TATGCAAAGCATGCATCTCAATTAGTCAGCAACCAGGTGTGGAAAGTCCCCAGGCTCCCCAGCAGGCAGA
AGTATGCAAAGCATGCATCTCAATTAGTCAGCAACCATAGTCCCGCCCCTAACTCCGCCCATCCCGCCCC
TAACTCCGCCCAGTTCCGCCCATTCTCCGCCCCATGGCTGACTAATTTTTTTTATTTATGCAGAGGCCGA
GGCCGCCTCGGCCTCTGAGCTATTCCAGAAGTAGTGAGGAGGCTTTTTTGGAGGCCTAGGCTTTTGCAAA
GATCGATCAAGAGACAGGATGAGGATCGTTTCGCATGATTGAACAAGATGGATTGCACGCAGGTTCTCCG
GCCGCTTGGGTGGAGAGGCTATTCGGCTATGACTGGGCACAACAGACAATCGGCTGCTCTGATGCCGCCG
TGTTCCGGCTGTCAGCGCAGGGGCGCCCGGTTCTTTTTGTCAAGACCGACCTGTCCGGTGCCCTGAATGA
ACTGCAAGACGAGGCAGCGCGGCTATCGTGGCTGGCCACGACGGGCGTTCCTTGCGCAGCTGTGCTCGAC
GTTGTCACTGAAGCGGGAAGGGACTGGCTGCTATTGGGCGAAGTGCCGGGGCAGGATCTCCTGTCATCTC
ACCTTGCTCCTGCCGAGAAAGTATCCATCATGGCTGATGCAATGCGGCGGCTGCATACGCTTGATCCGGC
TACCTGCCCATTCGACCACCAAGCGAAACATCGCATCGAGCGAGCACGTACTCGGATGGAAGCCGGTCTT
GTCGATCAGGATGATCTGGACGAAGAGCATCAGGGGCTCGCGCCAGCCGAACTGTTCGCCAGGCTCAAGG
CGAGCATGCCCGACGGCGAGGATCTCGTCGTGACCCATGGCGATGCCTGCTTGCCGAATATCATGGTGGA
AAATGGCCGCTTTTCTGGATTCATCGACTGTGGCCGGCTGGGTGTGGCGGACCGCTATCAGGACATAGCG
TTGGCTACCCGTGATATTGCTGAAGAGCTTGGCGGCGAATGGGCTGACCGCTTCCTCGTGCTTTACGGTA
TCGCCGCTCCCGATTCGCAGCGCATCGCCTTCTATCGCCTTCTTGACGAGTTCTTCTGAGCGGGACTCTG
GGGTTCGAAATGACCGACCAAGCGACGCCCAACCTGCCATCACGAGATTTCGATTCCACCGCCGCCTTCT
ATGAAAGGTTGGGCTTCGGAATCGTTTTCCGGGACGCCGGCTGGATGATCCTCCAGCGCGGGGATCTCAT
GCTGGAGTTCTTCGCCCACCCTAGGGGGAGGCTAACTGAAACACGGAAGGAGACAATACCGGAAGGAACC
CGCGCTATGACGGCAATAAAAAGACAGAATAAAACGCACGGTGTTGGGTCGTTTGTTCATAAACGCGGGG
TTCGGTCCCAGGGCTGGCACTCTGTCGATACCCCACCGAGACCCCATTGGGGCCAATACGCCCGCGTTTC
TTCCTTTTCCCCACCCCACCCCCCAAGTTCGGGTGAAGGCCCAGGGCTCGCAGCCAACGTCGGGGCGGCA
GGCCCTGCCATAGCCTCAGGTTACTCATATATACTTTAGATTGATTTAAAACTTCATTTTTAATTTAAAA
GGATCTAGGTGAAGATCCTTTTTGATAATCTCATGACCAAAATCCCTTAACGTGAGTTTTCGTTCCACTG
AGCGTCAGACCCCGTAGAAAAGATCAAAGGATCTTCTTGAGATCCTTTTTTTCTGCGCGTAATCTGCTGC
TTGCAAACAAAAAAACCACCGCTACCAGCGGTGGTTTGTTTGCCGGATCAAGAGCTACCAACTCTTTTTC
CGAAGGTAACTGGCTTCAGCAGAGCGCAGATACCAAATACTGTCCTTCTAGTGTAGCCGTAGTTAGGCCA
CCACTTCAAGAACTCTGTAGCACCGCCTACATACCTCGCTCTGCTAATCCTGTTACCAGTGGCTGCTGCC
AGTGGCGATAAGTCGTGTCTTACCGGGTTGGACTCAAGACGATAGTTACCGGATAAGGCGCAGCGGTCGG
GCTGAACGGGGGGTTCGTGCACACAGCCCAGCTTGGAGCGAACGACCTACACCGAACTGAGATACCTACA
GCGTGAGCTATGAGAAAGCGCCACGCTTCCCGAAGGGAGAAAGGCGGACAGGTATCCGGTAAGCGGCAGG
GTCGGAACAGGAGAGCGCACGAGGGAGCTTCCAGGGGGAAACGCCTGGTATCTTTATAGTCCTGTCGGGT
TTCGCCACCTCTGACTTGAGCGTCGATTTTTGTGATGCTCGTCAGGGGGGCGGAGCCTATGGAAAAACGC
CAGCAACGCGGCCTTTTTACGGTTCCTGGCCTTTTGCTGGCCTTTTGCTCACATGTTCTTTCCTGCGTTA
TCCCCTGATTCTGTGGATAACCGTATTACCGCCATGCAT
